>Addgene plasmid #40174 | pTriExEKAR2G1 | depositor full sequence | sequence record 51060 | EKAR 2G1 in pTriEx
TCCTGCATCTTTTAATCAAATCCCAAGATGTGTATAAACGCGCCGGTATGTACAGGAAGAGGTTTATACT
AAACTGTTACATTGCAAACGTGGTTTCGTGTGCCAAGTGTGAAAACCGATGTTTAATCAAGGCTCTGACG
CATTTCTACAACCACGACTCCAAGTGTGTGGGTGAAGTCATGCATCTTTTAATCAAATCCCAAGATGTGT
ATAAACCACCAAACTGCCAAAAAATGAAAACTGTCGACAAGCTCTGTCCGTTTGCTGGCAACTGCAAGGG
TCTCAATCCTATTTGTAATTATTGAATAATAAAACAATTATAAATGTCAAATTTGTTTTTTATTAACGAT
ACAAACCAAACGCAACAAGAACATTTGTAGTATTATCTATAATTGAAAACGCGTAGTTATAATCGCTGAG
GTAATATTTAAAATCATTTTCAAATGATTCACAGTTAATTTGCGACAATATAATTTTATTTTCACATAAA
CTAGACGCCTTGTCGTCTTCTTCTTCGTATTCCTTCTCTTTTTCATTTTTCTCTTCATAAAAATTAACAT
AGTTATTATCGTATCCATATATGTATCTATCGTATAGAGTAAATTTTTTGTTGTCATAAATATATATGTC
TTTTTTAATGGGGTGTATAGTACCGCTGCGCATAGTTTTTCTGTAATTTACAACAGTGCTATTTTCTGGT
AGTTCTTCGGAGTGTGTTGCTTTAATTATTAAATTTATATAATCAATGAATTTGGGATCGTCGGTTTTGT
ACAATATGTTGCCGGCATAGTACGCAGCTTCTTCTAGTTCAATTACACCATTTTTTAGCAGCACCGGATT
AACATAACTTTCCAAAATGTTGTACGAACCGTTAAACAAAAACAGTTCACCTCCCTTTTCTATACTATTG
TCTGCGAGCAGTTGTTTGTTGTTAAAAATAACAGCCATTGTAATGAGACGCACAAACTAATATCACAAAC
TGGAAATGTCTATCAATATATAGTTGCTGATGGCCGGCCTATTAATAGTAATCAATTACGGGGTCATTAG
TTCATAGCCCATATATGGAGTTCCGCGTTACATAACTTACGGTAAATGGCCCGCCTGGCTGACCGCCCAA
CGACCCCCGCCCATTGACGTCAATAATGACGTATGTTCCCATAGTAACGCCAATAGGGACTTTCCATTGA
CGTCAATGGGTGGAGTATTTACGGTAAACTGCCCACTTGGCAGTACATCAAGTGTATCATATGCCAAGTC
CGCCCCCTATTGACGTCAATGACGGTAAATGGCCCGCCTGGCATTATGCCCAGTACATGACCTTACGGGA
CTTTCCTACTTGGCAGTACATCTACGTATTAGTCATCGCTATTACCATGCTGATGCGGTTTTGGCAGTAC
ACCAATGGGCGTGGATAGCGGTTTGACTCACGGGGATTTCCAAGTCTCCACCCCATTGACGTCAATGGGA
GTTTGTTTTGGCACCAAAATCAACGGGACTTTCCAAAATGTCGTAATAACCCCGCCCCGTTGACGCAAAT
GGGCGGTAGGCGTGTACGGTGGGAGGTCTATATAAGCAGACGTCGTTTAGTGAACCGTCAGATCACTAGA
TGCTTTATTGCGGTAGTTTATCACAGTTAAATTGCTAACGCCAGTCTCGAACTTAACGTGCAGAAGTTGG
TCGTGAGGCACTGGGCAGGTAAGTATCGGGCCCTTTGTGCGGGGGGAGCGGCTCGGGGCTGTCCGCGGGG
GGACGGCTGCCTTCGGGGGGGACGGGGCAGGGCGGGGTTCGGCTTCTGGCGTGTGACCGGCGGCTCTAGA
GCCTCTGCTAACCATGTTCATGCCTTCTTCTTTTTCCTACAGCTCCTGGGCAACGTGCTGGTTATTGTGC
TGTCTCATCATTTTGGCAAAGAATTGGATCGGACCGAAATTAATACGACTCACTATAGGGGAATTGTGAG
CGGATAACAATTCCCCGGAGTTAATCCGGGACCTTTAATTCAACCCAACACAATATATTATAGTTAAATA
AGAATTATTATCAAATCATTTGTATATTAATTAAAATACTATACTGTAAATTACATTTTATTTACAATCA
AAGGAGATATACCATGGCACACCATCACCACCACCACGGGAGCGGGGAGCAGAAACTAATATCAGAGGAG
GATCTTGGCTCAGGTTCAGGATCCTCCACCGACGGCATGGACGAGCTGTACAAGGGTGCTAGCGGAGGAA
TGGTGAGCAAGGGCGAGGAGACCACAATGGGCGTAATCAAGCCCGACATGAAGATCAAGCTGAAGATGGA
GGGCAACGTGAATGGCCACGCCTTCGTGATCGAGGGCGAGGGCGAGGGCAAGCCCTACGACGGCACCAAC
ACCATCAACCTGGAGGTGAAGGAGGGAGCCCCCCTGCCCTTCTCCTACGACATTCTGACCACCGCGTTCG
CCTACGGCAACAGGGCCTTCACCAAGTACCCCGACGACATCCCCAACTACTTCAAGCAGTCCTTCCCCGA
GGGCTACTCTTGGGAGCGCACCATGACCTTCGAGGACAAGGGCATCGTGAAGGTGAAGTCCGACATCTCC
ATGGAGGAGGACTCCTTCATCTACGAGATACACCTCAAGGGCGAGAACTTCCCCCCCAACGGCCCCGTGA
TGCAGAAGAAGACCACCGGCTGGGACGCCTCCACCGAGAGGATGTACGTGCGCGACGGCGTGCTGAAGGG
CGACGTCAAGCACAAGCTGCTGCTGGAGGGCGGCGGCCACCACCGCGTTGACTTCAAGACCATCTACAGG
GCCAAGAAGGCGGTGAAGCTGCCCGACTATCACTTTGTGGACCACCGCATCGAGATCCTGAACCACGACA
AGGACTACAACAAGGTGACCGTTTACGAGAGCGCCGTGGCCCGCAACTCCGGAATGGCGGACGAGGAGAA
GCTGCCGCCCGGCTGGGAGAAGCGCATGAGCCGCAGCTCAGGCCGAGTGTACTACTTCAACCACATCACT
AACGCCAGCCAGTGGGAGCGGCCCAGCGGCAACAGCAGCAGTGGTGGCAAAAACGGGCAGGGGGAGCCTG
CCAGGAAGCTGCGCATTCTGCAGTCGACTAGGGAGCAAGGGCTTGTGCCCGGGTCTAGAGGCGGAGGTGG
TGGAGGAGGTGGAGGTGGTGGAGGTGGAGGTGGAGGTGGTGGCGGTGGTGGAGGAGGAGGAGCTAGAGGC
GGAGGTGGTGGAGGAGGTGGAGGTGGTGGAGGTGGAGGTGGAGGTGGTGGCGGTGGTGGAGGAGGAGGAG
CCAGCGGCGGAGGTGGTGGAGGAGGTGGAGGTGGTGGAGGTGGAGGTGGAGGTGGTGGCGGTGGTGGAGG
AGGAGGAACCGGTGCTGACCAACTGACTGAAGAGTGGTCGACGGTACAGCGGACCGCGCCTGACGTACCA
CGTACACCAGTAGGAAAGGCAAAGCTTTCATTCCAATTCCCGCGGGCGCGGGACATCGCGGCCGCGATGG
ACGGCGGCGTGCAGCTCGCCGACCACTACCAGCAGAACACCCCCATCGGCGACGGCCCCGTGCTGCTGCC
CGACAACCACTACCTGAGCTACCAGTCCGCCCTGAGCAAAGACCCCAACGAGAAGCGCGATCACATGGTC
CTGCTGGAGTTCGTGACCGCCGCCGGGATCACTCTCGGCATGGACGAGCTGTACAAGGGTGGCAGCGGTG
GCATGGTGAGCAAGGGCGAGGAGCTGTTCACCGGGGTGGTGCCCATCCTGGTCGAGCTGGACGGCGACGT
AAACGGCCACAAGTTCAGCGTGTCCGGCGAGGGCGAGGGCGATGCCACCTACGGCAAGCTGACCCTGAAG
CTGATCTGCACCACCGGCAAGCTGCCCGTGCCCTGGCCCACCCTCGTGACCACCCTGGGCTACGGCCTGA
TGTGCTTCGCCCGCTACCCCGACCACATGAAGCAGCACGACTTCTTCAAGTCCGCCATGCCCGAAGGCTA
CGTCCAGGAGCGCACCATCTTCTTCAAGGACGACGGCAACTACAAGACCCGCGCCGAGGTGAAGTTCGAG
GGCGACACCCTGGTGAACCGCATCGAGCTGAAGGGCATCGACTTCAAGGAGGACGGCAACATCCTGGGGC
ACAAGCTGGAGTACAACTACAACAGCCACAACGTCTATATCACCGCCGACAAGCAGAAGAACGGCATCAA
GGCCAACTTCAAGATCCGCCACAACATCGAGGGTACCGATATCCTTCAAAAAAAACTTGAAGAACTTGAA
CTTGACGAATGAGATATCTAATGACTCGAGCACCACCATCACCATCACCATCACTAAGTGATTAACCTCA
GGTGCAGGCTGCCTATCAGAAGGTGGTGGCTGGTGTGGCCAATGCCCTGGCTCACAAATACCACTGAGAT
CGATCTTTTTCCCTCTGCCAAAAATTATGGGGACATCATGAAGCCCCTTGAGCATCTGACTTCTGGCTAA
TAAAGGAAATTTATTTTCATTGCAATAGTGTGTTGGAATTTTTTGTGTCTCTCACTCGGAAGGACATATG
GGAGGGCAAATCATTTAAAACATCAGAATGAGTATTTGGTTTAGAGTTTGGCAACATATGCCCATATGTA
ACTAGCATAACCCCTTGGGGCCTCTAAACGGGTCTTGAGGGGTTTTTTGCTGAAAGCATGCGGAGGAAAT
TCTCCTTGAAGTTTCCCTGGTGTTCAAAGTAAAGGAGTTTGCACCAGACGCACCTCTGTTCACTGGTCCG
GCGTATTAAAACACGATACATTGTTATTAGTACATTTATTAAGCGCTAGATTCTGTGCGTTGTTGATTTA
CAGACAATTGTTGTACGTATTTTAATAATTCATTAAATTTATAATCTTTAGGGTGGTATGTTAGAGCGAA
AATCAAATGATTTTCAGCGTCTTTATATCTGAATTTAAATATTAAATCCTCAATAGATTTGTAAAATAGG
TTTCGATTAGTTTCAAACAAGGGTTGTTTTTCCGAACCGATGGCTGGACTATCTAATGGATTTTCGCTCA
ACGCCACAAAACTTGCCAAATCTTGTAGCAGCAATCTAGCTTTGTCGATATTCGTTTGTGTTTTGTTTTG
TAATAAAGGTTCGACGTCGTTCAAAATATTATGCGCTTTTGTATTTCTTTCATCACTGTCGTTAGTGTAC
AATTGACTCGACGTAAACACGTTAAATAGAGCTTGGACATATTTAACATCGGGCGTGTTAGCTTTATTAG
GCCGATTATCGTCGTCGTCCCAACCCTCGTCGTTAGAAGTTGCTTCCGAAGACGATTTTGCCATAGCCAC
ACGACGCCTATTAATTGTGTCGGCTAACACGTCCGCGATCAAATTTGTAGTTGAGCTTTTTGGAATTGCG
ATCGCATAACTTCGTATAGCATACATTATACGAAGTTATAAGCTCGGAACGCTGCGCTCGGTCGTTCGGC
TGCGGCGAGCGGTATCAGCTCACTCAAAGGCGGTAATACGGTTATCCACAGAATCAGGGGATAACGCAGG
AAAGAACATGTGAGCAAAAGGCCAGCAAAAGGCCAGGAACCGTAAAAAGGCCGCGTTGCTGGCGTTTTTC
CATAGGCTCCGCCCCCTGACGAGCATCACAAAAATCGACGCTCAAGTCAGAGGTGGCGAAACCCGACAGG
ACTATAAAGATACCAGGCGTTTCCCCCTGGAAGCTCCCTCGTGCGCTCTCCTGTTCCGACCCTGCCGCTT
ACCGGATACCTGTCCGCCTTTCTCCCTTCGGGAAGCGTGGCGCTTTCTCAATGCTCACGCTGTAGGTATC
TCAGTTCGGTGTAGGTCGTTCGCTCCAAGCTGGGCTGTGTGCACGAACCCCCCGTTCAGCCCGACCGCTG
CGCCTTATCCGGTAACTATCGTCTTGAGTCCAACCCGGTAAGACACGACTTATCGCCACTGGCAGCAGCC
ACTGGTAACAGGATTAGCAGAGCGAGGTATGTAGGCGGTGCTACAGAGTTCTTGAAGTGGTGGCCTAACT
ACGGCTACACTAGAAGAACAGTATTTGGTATCTGCGCTCTGCTGAAGCCAGTTACCTTCGGAAAAAGAGT
TGGTAGCTCTTGATCCGGCAAACAAACCACCGCTGGTAGCGGTGGTTTTTTTGTTTGCAAGCAGCAGATT
ACGCGCAGAAAAAAAGGATCTCAAGAAGATCCTTTGTTACCAATGCTTAATCAGTGAGGCACCTATCTCA
GCGATCTGTCTATTTCGTTCATCCATAGTTGCCTGACTCCCCGTCGTGTAGATAACTACGATACGGGAGG
GCTTACCATCTGGCCCCAGTGCTGCAATGATACCGCGAGACCCACGCTCACCGGCTCCAGATTTATCAGC
AATAAACCAGCCAGCCGGAAGGGCCGAGCGCAGAAGTGGTCCTGCAACTTTATCCGCCTCCATCCAGTCT
ATTAATTGTTGCCGGGAAGCTAGAGTAAGTAGTTCGCCAGTTAATAGTTTGCGCAACGTTGTTGCCATTG
CTACAGGCATCGTGGTGTCACGCTCGTCGTTTGGTATGGCTTCATTCAGCTCCGGTTCCCAACGATCAAG
GCGAGTTACATGATCCCCCATGTTGTGCAAAAAAGCGGTTAGCTCCTTCGGTCCTCCGATCGTTGTCAGA
AGTAAGTTGGCCGCAGTGTTATCACTCATGGTTATGGCAGCACTGCATAATTCTCTTACTGTCATGCCAT
CCGTAAGATGCTTTTCTGTGACTGGTGAGTACTCAACCAAGTCATTCTGAGAATAGTGTATGCGGCGACC
GAGTTGCTCTTGCCCGGCGTCAATACGGGATAATACCGCGCCACATAGCAGAACTTTAAAAGTGCTCATC
ATTGGAAAACGTTCTTCGGGGCGAAAACTCTCAAGGATCTTACCGCTGTTGAGATCCAGTTCGATGTAAC
CCACTCGTGCACCCAACTGATCTTCAGCATCTTTTACTTTCACCAGCGTTTCTGGGTGAGCAAAAACAGG
AAGGCAAAATGCCGCAAAAAAGGGAATAAGGGCGACACGGAAATGTTGAATACTCATACTCTTCCTTTTT
CAATATTATTGAAGCATTTATCAGGGTTATTGTCTCATGTCCGCGCGTT
Features (pLannotate 1.2.2; 22 found; start..end, strand, type, name):
      4..39      +  CDS            lef2 (fragment): baculovirus late expression factor 2
    181..1008    +  misc_recomb    baculovirus recombination region (lef2/ORF603): contains ORF603 and part of lef2
   1020..1379    +  enhancer       CMV enhancer (fragment): human cytomegalovirus immediate early enhancer
   1381..1580    +  promoter       CMV promoter: human cytomegalovirus (CMV) immediate early promoter
   1732..1862    +  intron         chimeric intron (fragment): chimera between introns from chicken β-actin and rabbit β-globin
   1931..1949    +  promoter       T7 promoter: promoter for bacteriophage T7 RNA polymerase
   1950..1974    +  protein_bind   lac operator: The lac repressor binds to the lac operator to inhibit transcription in E. coli. This inhibition can be relieved by adding lactose or isopropyl-β-D-thiogalactopyranoside (IPTG). lac repressor encoded by lacI
   1990..2099    +  promoter       p10 promoter: baculovirus promoter for expression in insect cells
   2194..2224    +  CDS            mTFP1 (fragment): monomeric teal (cyan) fluorescent protein (Ai et al., 2006) mammalian codon-optimized
   2240..2935    +  CDS            mTFP1: mTFP1 is a basic (constitutively fluorescent) cyan fluorescent protein published in 2006, derived from Clavularia sp.. It has low acid sensitivity.
   2924..3085    +  CDS            PIN1 (fragment): PIN1_HUMAN - Experimental evidence at protein level: Swiss-Prot protein existence level 1. Peptidyl-prolyl cis/trans isomerase (PPIase) that binds to and isomerizes specific phosphorylated Ser/Thr-Pro (pSer/Thr-Pro) motifs (PubMed:21497122, PubMed:23623683, PubMed:29686383). By inducing conformational changes in a subset of phosphorylated proteins, acts as a molecular switch in multiple cellular processes (PubMed:21497122, PubMed:22033920, PubMed:23623683). Displays a preference for acidic residues located N-terminally to the proline bond to be isomerized. Regulates mitosis presumably by inter
   3374..3394    +  CDS            calmodulin (fragment): calcium-binding protein
   3497..4231    +  CDS            cp173Venus: circularly permuted form of the Venus yellow fluorescent protein (Nagai et al., 2004) efficient FRET acceptor for CFP
   4304..4321    +  CDS            6xHis: 6xHis affinity tag
   4336..4404    +  CDS            HBB (fragment): HBB_PONPY - Experimental evidence at transcript level: Swiss-Prot protein existence level 2. Involved in oxygen transport from the lung to the various peripheral tissues. From Pongo pygmaeus (Bornean orangutan).
   4479..4534    +  polyA_signal   β-globin poly(A) signal: rabbit β-globin polyadenylation signal (Gil and Proudfoot, 1987)
   4622..4669    +  terminator     T7 terminator: transcription terminator for bacteriophage T7 RNA polymerase
   4682..5387    +  misc_recomb    baculovirus recombination region (ORF1629): contains part of ORF1629
   5396..5429    +  protein_bind   loxP: Cre-mediated recombination occurs in the 8-bp core sequence (GCATACAT). Cre recombinase
   5597..6184    -  rep_origin     ori: high-copy-number ColE1/pMB1/pBR322/pUC origin of replication
   6197..7057    -  CDS            AmpR: β-lactamase; bla; confers resistance to ampicillin, carbenicillin, and related antibiotics
   7058..7109    -  promoter       AmpR promoter (fragment): bla
