[The description below was written by a language model from this plasmid's Addgene catalogue record and pLannotate feature annotations shown in this document.]
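Description:
pTriExEKAR2G1 is a multi-host expression plasmid built on the Novagen pTriEx4 backbone, carrying a synthetic, genetically encoded FRET biosensor for ERK kinase activity (EKAR 2G1). It is propagated in E. coli through a high-copy ColE1/pUC-type origin and selected with ampicillin via the β-lactamase gene.

The backbone places three promoters in tandem upstream of the insert. A CMV enhancer/promoter with a chimeric β-actin/β-globin intron serves mammalian cells, a lac operator-controlled T7 promoter allows inducible bacterial expression, and the baculovirus p10 promoter serves insect cells. Transcripts end at a rabbit β-globin polyadenylation signal or a T7 terminator. Flanking lef2/ORF603 and ORF1629 regions allow recombination of the cassette into a baculovirus genome, and a single loxP site lies next to the bacterial backbone.

The annotated sensor reading frame runs from the cyan-teal donor mTFP1, through a fragment of human PIN1, to a circularly permuted Venus (cp173Venus) acceptor. PIN1 is a protein that recognises phosphorylated Ser/Thr-Pro motifs, so this fragment presumably acts as the phospho-binding module. The region between it and the acceptor is largely unannotated and would be expected to hold the linker and ERK substrate sequence. A short hit to calmodulin in this region is probably spurious. In sensors of this design, phosphorylation by ERK causes a conformational change that alters FRET between donor and acceptor, which lets ERK signalling be imaged in living cells.

The catalogue lists an N-terminal His-Myc tag, whereas the feature table detects only a 6xHis tag downstream of Venus. The listed total size (7,500 bp) also differs from the 7,119 nt sequence record. Part of the construct derives from an earlier published ERK activity sensor.
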