Addgene plasmid #40174: pTriExEKAR2G1
Depositing lab: Olivier Pertz. Depositing organization: University of Basel. Publication: A Versatile Toolkit to Produce Sensitive FRET Biosensors to Visualize Signaling in Time and Space. Fritz RD, Letzelter M, Reimann A, Martin K, Fusco L, Ritsma L, Ponsioen B, Fluri E, Schulte-Merker S, van Rheenen J, Pertz O. Sci Signal. 2013 Jul 23;6(285):rs12. doi: 10.1126/scisignal.2004135. PubMed 23882122.
Backbone
  Vector backbone: pTriEx4
  Backbone manufacturer: Novagen
  Backbone size w/o insert (bp): 4900
  Total vector size (bp): 7500
  Vector type: Mammalian Expression, Bacterial Expression, Insect Expression
Growth in bacteria
  Bacterial resistance: Ampicillin, 100 μg/mL
  Growth temperature: 37°C
  Growth strain: Top10
  Copy number: High Copy
Gene/Insert
  Gene/Insert name: Erk activity reporter
  Species: Synthetic
  Insert size (bp): 1994
  Promoter: CMV
  Tag / fusion protein: His-Myc (N terminal on insert)
  Cloning method: Restriction Enzyme; 5′ cloning site PacI (not destroyed); 3′ cloning site XhoI (not destroyed)
  Sequencing primers: 5′ ctggttattgtgctgtctc; 3′ tcagtggtatttgtga
Resource information
  A portion of this plasmid was derived from a plasmid made by: Karel Svoboda, Janelia Farm Research Campus, Howard Hughes Medical Institute, Ashburn
Terms and licenses: Academic/Nonprofit Terms; Industry Terms: Not Available to Industry
Depositor comments: A genetically encoded fluorescent sensor of ERK activity. 2008. PNAS 205(49)
How to cite: pTriExEKAR2G1 was a gift from Olivier Pertz (Addgene plasmid # 40174 ; http://n2t.net/addgene:40174 ; RRID:Addgene_40174)
