>Addgene plasmid #40174 | pTriExEKAR2G1 | addgene partial sequence | sequence record 54405 | T7 5'-TAATACGACTCACTATAGGG-3'
ACCCAACACAATATATTATAGTTAAATAAGAATTATTATCAAATCATTTGTATATTAATTAAAATACTAT
ACTGTAAATTACATTTTATTTACAATCAAAGGAGATATACCATGGCACACCATCACCACCACCACGGGAG
CGGGGAGCAGAAACTAATATCAGAGGAGGATCTTGGCTCAGGTTCAGGATCCTCCACCGACGGCATGGAC
GAGCTGTACAAGGGTGCTAGCGGAGGAATGGTGAGCAAGGGCGAGGAGACCACAATGGGCGTAATCAAGC
CCGACATGAAGATCAAGCTGAAGATGGAGGGCAACGTGAATGGCCACGCCTTCGTGATCGAGGGCGAGGG
CGAGGGCAAGCCCTACGACGGCACCAACACCATCAACCTGGAGGTGAAGGAGGGAGCCCCCCTGCCCTTC
TCCTACGACATTCTGACCACCGCGTTCGCCTACGGCAACAGGGCCTTCACCAAGTACCCCGACGACATCC
CCAACTACTTCAAGCAGTCCTTCCCCGAGGGCTACTCTTGGGAGCGCACCATGACCTTCGAGGACAAGGG
CATCGTGAAGGTGAAGTCCGACATCTCCATGGAGGAGGACTCCTTCATCTACGAGATACACCTCAAGGGC
GAGAACTTCCCCCCCAACGGCCCCGTGATGCAGAAGAAGACCACCGGCTGGGACGCCTCCACCGAGAGGA
TGTACGTGCGCGACGGCGTGCTGAAGGGCGACGTCAAGCACAAGCTGCTGCTGGAGGGCGGCGGCCACCA
CCGCGTT
