>Addgene plasmid #40174 | pTriExEKAR2G1 | addgene partial sequence | sequence record 54828 | EGFP-N 5'-CGTCGCCGTCCAGCTCGACCAG-3'
CCTTGCTCACCATGCCACCGCTGCCACCCTTGTACAGCTCGTCCATGCCGAGAGTGATCCCGGCGGCGGT
CACGAACTCCAGCAGGACCATGTGATCGCGCTTCTCGTTGGGGTCTTTGCTCAGGGCGGACTGGTAGCTC
AGGTAGTGGTTGTCGGGCAGCAGCACGGGGCCGTCGCCGATGGGGGTGTTCTGCTGGTAGTGGTCGGCGA
GCTGCACGCCGCCGTCCATCGCGGCCGCGATGTCCCGCGCCCGCGGGAATTGGAATGAAAGCTTTGCCTT
TCCTACTGGTGTACGTGGTACGTCAGGCGCGGTCCGCTGTACCGTCGACCACTCTTCAGTCAGTTGGTCA
GCACCGGTTCCTCCTCCTCCACCACCGCCACCACCTCCACCTCCACCTCCACCACCTCCACCTCCTCCAC
CACCTCCGCCGCTGGCTCCTCCTCCTCCACCACCGCCACCACCTCCACCTCCACCTCCACCACCTCCACC
TCCTCCACCACCTCCGCCTCTAGCTCCTCCTCCTCCACCACCGCCACCACCTCCACCTCCACCTCCACCA
CCTCCACCTCCTCCACCACCTCCGCCTCTAGACCCGGGCACAAGCCCTTGCTCCCTAGTCGACTGCAGAA
TGCGCAGCTTCCTGGCAGGCTCCCCCTGCCCGTTTTTGCCACCACTGCTGCTGTTGCCGCTGGGCCGCTC
CCACTGGCTGGCGTTAGTGATGTGGTTGAAGTAGTACACTCGGCCTGAGCTGCGGCTCATGCGCTTCTCC
CAGCCGGGCGGCAGCTTCTCCTCGTCCGCCATTCCGGAGTTGCGGGCCACGGCGCTCTCGTAAACGGTCA
CCTTGTTGTAGTCCTTGTCGTGG
